>Addgene plasmid #25241 | CBX7 | depositor partial sequence | sequence record 11715 | Author sequence
GAGCAGGTGTTCGCCGTGGAGAGCATCCGGAAGAAGCGCGTGCGGAAGGGTAAAGTCGAGTATCTGGTGA
AGTGGAAAGGATGGCCCCCAAAGTACAGCACGTGGGAGCCAGAAGAGCACATCTTGGACCCCCGCCTCGT
CATGGCCTACGAGGAGAAGGAGGAG
