>Addgene plasmid #25241 | CBX7 | addgene partial sequence | sequence record 31321 | 25241 with T7
ATTCCCTCTGAATATTTTGTTTACTTTAAGAAGGAGATATACCATGCATCATCATCATCATCACAGCAGC
GGCAGAGAAAACTTGTATTTCCAGGGCGAGCAGGTGTTCGCCGTGGAGAGCATCCGGAAGAAGCGCGTGC
GGAAGGGTAAAGTCGAGTATCTGGTGAAGTGGAAAGGATGGCCCCCAAAGTACAGCACGTGGGAGCCAGA
AGAGCACATCTTGGACCCCCGCCTCGTCATGGCCTACGAGGAGAAGGAGGAGTGATGACGAAGCTTGCGG
CCGCACTCGAGCACCACCACCACCACCACTGAGATCCGGCTGCTAACAAAGCCCGAAAGGAAGCTGAGTT
GGCTGCTGCCACCGCTGAGCAATAACTAGCATAACCCCTTGGGGCCTCTAAACGGGTCTTGAGGGGTTTT
TTGCTGAAAGGAGGAACTATATCCGGATTGGCGAATGGG
[124 nt withheld, positions 460-583]
C
[91 nt withheld, positions 585-675]
A
[49 nt withheld, positions 677-725]
CCTTTGACGTTGGAGTCCACGTTCTTT
[37 nt withheld, positions 753-789]
ACCCTATCTCGGTCTATTCTTTTGATTTATAAGGGATTTTGCCGATTTCGGCCTATTGGTTAAAAAATGA
GCTGATTTAACAAAAATTTAACGCGAATTTTAACAAATATTAACGC
