[The description below was written by a language model from this plasmid's Addgene catalogue record.]
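Description:
CBX7 is a bacterial expression plasmid built on the pET28-MHL backbone, a pET28-derived vector from a structural genomics programme that is adapted for ligation-independent cloning. It is maintained in E. coli as a low-copy plasmid under kanamycin selection, with a standard cloning strain listed for propagation. The record does not include a feature table, so the origin of replication and other backbone elements are not itemised. The backbone alone is recorded as about 7.3 kb.

The insert, designated CBX7_04, is a 165 bp fragment of human chromobox homolog 7 (CBX7), placed under control of the T7 promoter. At this length it encodes only a short portion of the protein, and the record itself notes that the construct may not carry the full open reading frame. The record does not say which domain the fragment covers. The backbone supplies an N-terminal 6xHis tag followed by a TEV protease cleavage site, so the expressed fragment can be captured by immobilised metal affinity chromatography and the tag then removed by TEV digestion to leave a near-native polypeptide. Because transcription depends on the T7 promoter, expression requires a host that provides T7 RNA polymerase.

The stated purpose is production of recombinant protein for structure determination, and the insert is linked in the record to two deposited structures of CBX7. The construct is therefore suited to producing purified CBX7 fragment for structural, biophysical or binding studies. Distribution is limited to academic and nonprofit users.
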