Addgene plasmid #25241: CBX7
Purpose: Bacterial expression for structure determination; may not be full ORF
Depositing lab: Cheryl Arrowsmith. Depositing organization: University of Toronto.
Backbone
  Vector backbone: pET28-MHL
  Backbone manufacturer: SGC (Addgene Plasmid # 26096)
  Backbone size w/o insert (bp): 7325
  Vector type: Bacterial Expression
Growth in bacteria
  Bacterial resistance: Kanamycin, 50 μg/mL
  Growth temperature: 37°C
  Growth strain: DH5alpha
  Copy number: Low Copy
Gene/Insert
  Gene/Insert name: CBX7_04 (alt names: PDB IDs: 2K1B, 5EPJ; chromobox homolog 7; CBX7)
  Species: H. sapiens (human)
  Insert size (bp): 165
  Entrez Gene: CBX7
  Promoter: T7
  Tag / fusion protein: 6x His (N terminal on backbone); TEV cleavage site (N terminal on backbone)
  Cloning method: Ligation Independent Cloning
  Sequencing primers: 5′ T7; 3′ T7-term
Terms and licenses: Academic/Nonprofit Terms; Industry Terms: Not Available to Industry
Depositor comments: For more information, please see: http://www.thesgc.org/structures/2K1B/ http://www.thesgc.org/structures/5EPJ/
How to cite: CBX7 was a gift from Cheryl Arrowsmith (Addgene plasmid # 25241 ; http://n2t.net/addgene:25241 ; RRID:Addgene_25241)
